>Addgene plasmid #170139 | MCP-ADAR2-DD(E488Q, N496F) | addgene full sequence | sequence record 356528 | Addgene NGS Result
GACCTACACCGAACTGAGATACCTACAGCGTGAGCTATGAGAAAGCGCCACGCTTCCCGAAGGGAGAAAG
GCGGACAGGTATCCGGTAAGCGGCAGGGTCGGAACAGGAGAGCGCACGAGGGAGCTTCCAGGGGGAAACG
CCTGGTATCTTTATAGTCCTGTCGGGTTTCGCCACCTCTGACTTGAGCGTCGATTTTTGTGATGCTCGTC
AGGGGGGCGGAGCCTATGGAAAAACGCCAGCAACGCGGCCTTTTTACGGTTCCTGGCCTTTTGCTGGCCT
TTTGCTCACATGTTCTTTCCTGCGTTATCCCCTGATTCTGTGGATAACCGTATTACCGCCTTTGAGTGAG
CTGATACCGCTCGCCGCAGCCGAACGACCGAGCGCAGCGAGTCAGTGAGCGAGGAAGCGGAAGAGCGCCC
AATACGCAAACCGCCTCTCCCCGCGCGTTGGCCGATTCATTAATGCAGCTGGCACGACAGGTTTCCCGAC
TGGAAAGCGGGCAGTGAGCGCAACGCAATTAATGTGAGTTAGCTCACTCATTAGGCACCCCAGGCTTTAC
ACTTTATGCTTCCGGCTCGTATGTTGTGTGGAATTGTGAGCGGATAACAATTTCACACAGGAAACAGCTA
TGACCATGCTCGAGCCAAGCTCGGCGCGCCATTGGGATCCAAGCCTGCAGGCAGCTGCGCGCTCGCTCGC
TCACTGAGGCCGCCCGGGCAAAGCCCGGGCGTCGGGCGACCTTTGGTCGCCCGGCCTCAGTGAGCGAGCG
AGCGCGCAGAGAGGGAGTGGCCAACTCCATCACTAGGGGTTCCTGCGGCCGCTCGGTCCGCACGTGGTTA
CCTACAAAATCAGCGCAGATCTGCTATGGCAGGGCCTGCCGCCCCGACGTTGGCTGCGAGCCCTGGGCCT
TCACCCGAACTTGGGGGGTGGGGTGGGGAAAAGGAAGAAACGCGGGCGTATTGGCCCCAATGGGGTCTCG
GTGGGGTATCGACAGAGTGCCAGCCCTGGGACCGAACCCCGCGTTTATGAACAAACGACCCAACACCCGT
GCGTTTTATTCTGTCTTTTTATTGCCGTCATAGCGCGGGTTCCTTCCGGTATTGTCTCCTTCCGTGTTTC
AGTTAGCCTCCCCCGTTTAAACTCATTACTAACCAGTAGGGATCGAACCCTTAAGTCAGGGCGTCAGAGA
GAATTGGTCCTGCTCGGTCGGCTTCTCGACCCATGCCCCGAGCCCTGCCTTAATAAAAGCTGTAAAAAGT
CGAGCTTTGGCTGCCTGGTATTCTTTAGCCGCGAGTTTTGACTCATGATACACATTAGGCTTAGTGATCT
TGCTTCGGAGCAAGTGAGATGGGACCTTCCCATGTACTCTCATCCATCTACAATACAACGCGTGTTTACA
CAGGCGTGAGGCTCTACCGAGCTCATCCTTACCTGTCGTGGCGTTGATGACCTCTATCGCAGAATCACCA
ACGGTCCAGTTAACACTGAAGTTAGGAGCTTTCCCTGGCTGGCGGGCCTCAGCGTTTGATATCCCGGACA
AGAGAGGCTTATTGAGTGTATAGAGTGGAGGAAGATCCTCGATATTAGAAATTCGTTGGTACATAGCCCT
TGACAGATGGTCACCATGATACAGAGAGCCCAAAATAATGGATGAGAAATATATGGGTTCTACGAATATG
CTCAAGAGGCTGCCTTGGATTCCCACTACATTCCAGCGCGCGATTTTGTCTGAGCAGCTCATTGTCAACA
GCCGTTCACCTTGAAGGACTCCGTCCCACGTTTGAATACTAGCGAAGGACCGCACCGGGATAGTACCCTG
GCCACTTTCAATCTTCGTCCGAAGTTGGCCTCTAGCCTTCCTATTAGGATGTCTGTCCGCGGGCTCCTCC
AATATCGGCTCGTGCGGGGAAAAGATTCGGGCGTCACCGCAAGGGGATGTGCTGATATACAAGTGGAACT
GAACGTTTTCCTTAAGTCGAAATCCGCCGCGTTCTGATTTCTGAAATATACTGCGTTTCTGGTCATCTTT
GTTGTTAAGGTACAATTCGAGTTGAGTGTAGAGAAATCTAAGCAGAGATCGCCTAGATATTATTTCAGCG
TGACAATCATTCAGTGCCAGCCCCCGGTCGCTCATGTACTCCCCGTTTATGCACTTTGTGCCCGTGGAGA
CAGAGATGACTTTGGCGTCTTTCACGTCAGTTCCGGTCGTCATGACGACGCCTGCGAGTACTTTCCGCCT
CGCATGAGGAGATGAAAAATTGTCAGTAAGATCACCAAACTTGCCCAGTACAAGGCGGGATACGGCGTCT
GCGAGAACCTGGGGCAGGTGCAGCTGAGACCCCCCACCGCTACCCGGTGCTCCTCCCCCAGCTGGACTAC
CAGATCCTGCACCGCTCCCACTGCCCCCGTAAATCCCAGAGTTGGCAGCGATAGCGGACGGAATTGGGTT
ACCATCCTTGAGCAGACCTTGCATGGCTTTCACAATGAGTTCACAGTCAGAGTTGGTAGCGAAGATTGGT
ATGGTCAACTCCATGTTAAGATAGCTTCTCCAGGCTCCCTTGGGGACCTCTACTTTAATGGTGTACTTGC
GATTCTGAGCGCTAGATTGGCGCACGCTGCATGTAACTTTGTATGCTTGACTCCTAGAATTGCTGCTTAT
CCACTCCGCTATACCGTTGGCAAAGTTTGAGGGGGCTACCGTAACGTCCCCGGTCCCGCCGTTGTCAACC
AGCACAAACTGAGTGAAATTGGACGCCATAGAGCCGGATCCGCTCCCCTTGTCGTCATCGTCTTTGTAGT
CGCTCCCCAGCGTAAGCCTTTCCAATGGTGGCAGCATGGTGGCCTTAAGGGTTCGATCCTCTAGAGTCCG
GAGGCTGGATCGGTCCCGGTGTCTTCTATGGAGGTCAAAACAGCGTGGATGGCGTCTCCAGGCGATCTGA
CGGTTCACTAAACGAGCTCTGCTTATATAGACCTCCCACCGTACACGCCTACCGCCCATTTGCGTCAATG
GGGCGGAGTTGTTACGACATTTTGGAAAGTCCCGTTGATTTTGGTGCCAAAACAAACTCCCATTGACGTC
AATGGGGTGGAGACTTGGAAATCCCCGTGAGTCAAACCGCTATCCACGCCCATTGATGTACTGCCAAAAC
CGCATCACCATGGTAATAGCGATGACTAATACGTAGATGTACTGCCAAGTAGGAAAGTCCCATAAGGTCA
TGTACTGGGCATAATGCCAGGCGGGCCATTTACCGTCATTGACGTCAATAGGGGGCGTACTTGGCATATG
ATACACTTGATGTACTGCCAAGTGGGCAGTTTACCGTAAATACTCCACCCATTGACGTCAATGGAAAGTC
CCTATTGGCGTTACTATGGGAACATACGTCATTATTGACGTCAATGGGCGGGGGTCGTTGGGCGGTCAGC
CAGGCGGGCCATTTACCGTAAGTTATGTAACGCGGAACTCCATATATGGGCTATGAACTAATGACCCCGT
AATTGATTACTATTAATAACTAGTCAATAATCAATGTCAACGCGTATTAATGCCAACTTTGTACAAGAAA
GCTGGGTCTAGGAATTCAAACAAGGCTTTTCTCCAAGGGATATTTATAGTCTCAAAACACACAATTACTT
TACAGTTAGGGTGAGTTTCCTTTTGTGCTGTTTTTTAAAATAATAATTTAGTATTTGTATCTCTTATAGA
AATCCAAGCCTATCATGTAAAATGTAGCTAGTATTAAAAAGAACAGATTATCTGTCTTTTATCGCACATT
AAGCCTCTATAGTTACTAGGAAATATTATATGCAAATTAACCGGGGCAGGGGAGTAGCCGAGCTTCTCCC
ACAAGTCTGTGCGAGGGGGCCGGCGCGGGCCTAGAGATGGCGGCGTCGGATCTATCTGAGACTGGGCGAC
TCAGTACGCTAGCAAAAAAGCACCGACTCGGTGCCACTTTTTCAAGTTGATAACGGACTAGCCTTAGCGG
TTTTAGGGGATTGTAACCCCGCAGAGTCCCGCAAACTCTTTATTTTAGTCCCTTCCTTCAGGGACTAAAA
CCGGTGTTTCGTCCTTTCCACAAGATATATAAAGCCAAGAAATCGAAATACTTTCAAGTTACGGTAAGCA
TATGATAGTCCATTTTAAAACATAATTTTAAAACTGCAAACTACCCAAGAAATTATTACTTTCTACGTCA
CGTATTTTGTACTAATATCTTTGTGTTTACAGTCAAATTAATTCTAATTATCTCTCTAACAGCCTTGTAT
CGTATATGCAAATATGAAGGAATCATGGGAAATAGGCCCTCCTCCACGCGTGCGGCCGCAGGAACCCCTA
GTGATGGAGTTGGCCACTCCCTCTCTGCGCGCTCGCTCGCTCACTGAGGCCGGGCGACCAAAGGTCGCCC
GACGCCCGGGCTTTGCCCGGGCGGCCTCAGTGAGCGAGCGAGCGCGCAGCTGCCTGCAGGTTCACTGGCC
GTCGTTTTACAACATCCCAATGGCGCGTCAATTCACTGGCCGTCGTTTTACAACGTCGTGACTGGGAAAA
CCCTGGCGTTACCCAACTTAATCGCCTTGCAGCACATCCCCCTTTCGCCAGCTGGCGTAATAGCGAAGAG
GCCCGCACCGATCGCCCTTCCCAACAGTTGCGCAGCCTGAATGGCGAATGGCGCCTGATGCGGTATTTTC
TCCTTACGCATCTGTGCGGTATTTCACACCGCATATGGTGCACTCTCAGTACAATCTGCTCTGATGCCGC
ATAGTTAAGCCAGCCCCGACACCCGCCAACACCCGCTGACGCGCCCTGACGGGCTTGTCTGCTCCCGGCA
TCCGCTTACAGACAAGCTGTGACCGTCTCCGGGAGCTGCATGTGTCAGAGGTTTTCACCGTCATCACCGA
AACGCGCGAGACGAAAGGGCCTCGTGATACGCCTATTTTTATAGGTTAATGTCATGATAATAATGGTTTC
TTAGACGTCAGGTGGCACTTTTCGGGGAAATGTGCGCGGAACCCCTATTTGTTTATTTTTCTAAATACAT
TCAAATATGTATCCGCTCATGAGACAATAACCCTGATAAATGCTTCAATAATATTGAAAAAGGAAGAGTA
TGAGCCATATTCAACGGGAAACGTCTTGCTCTAGGCCGCGATTAAATTCCAACATGGATGCTGATTTATA
TGGGTATAAATGGGCTCGCGATAATGTCGGGCAATCAGGTGCGACAATCTATCGATTGTATGGGAAGCCC
GATGCGCCAGAGTTGTTTCTGAAACATGGCAAAGGTAGCGTTGCCAATGATGTTACAGATGAGATGGTCA
GACTAAACTGGCTGACGGAATTTATGCCTCTTCCGACCATCAAGCATTTTATCCGTACTCCTGATGATGC
ATGGTTACTCACCACTGCGATCCCTGGGAAAACAGCATTCCAGGTATTAGAAGAATATCCTGATTCAGGT
GAAAATATTGTTGATGCGCTGGCAGTGTTCCTGCGCCGGTTGCATTCGATTCCTGTTTGTAATTGTCCTT
TTAACAGCGATCGCGTATTTCGTCTCGCTCAGGCGCAATCACGAATGAATAACGGTTTGGTTGATGCGAG
TGATTTTGATGACGAGCGTAATGGCTGGCCTGTTGAACAAGTCTGGAAAGAAATGCATAAACTTTTGCCA
TTCTCACCGGATTCAGTCGTCACTCATGGTGATTTCTCACTTGATAACCTTATTTTTGACGAGGGGAAAT
TAATAGGTTGTATTGATGTTGGACGAGTCGGAATCGCAGACCGATACCAGGATCTTGCCATCCTATGGAA
CTGCCTCGGTGAGTTTTCTCCTTCATTACAGAAACGGCTTTTTCAAAAATATGGTATTGATAATCCTGAT
ATGAATAAATTGCAGTTTCATTTGATGCTCGATGAGTTTTTCTAACTGTCAGACCAAGTTTACTCATATA
TACTTTAGATTGATTTAAAACTTCATTTTTAATTTAAAAGGATCTAGGTGAAGATCCTTTTTGATAATCT
CATGACCAAAATCCCTTAACGTGAGTTTTCGTTCCACTGAGCGTCAGACCCCGTAGAAAAGATCAAAGGA
TCTTCTTGAGATCCTTTTTTTCTGCGCGTAATCTGCTGCTTGCAAACAAAAAAACCACCGCTACCAGCGG
TGGTTTGTTTGCCGGATCAAGAGCTACCAACTCTTTTTCCGAAGGTAACTGGCTTCAGCAGAGCGCAGAT
ACCAAATACTGTTCTTCTAGTGTAGCCGTAGTTAGGCCACCACTTCAAGAACTCTGTAGCACCGCCTACA
TACCTCGCTCTGCTAATCCTGTTACCAGTGGCTGCTGCCAGTGGCGATAAGTCGTGTCTTACCGGGTTGG
ACTCAAGACGATAGTTACCGGATAAGGCGCAGCGGTCGGGCTGAACGGGGGGTTCGTGCACACAGCCCAG
CTTGGAGCGAAC
Features (pLannotate 1.2.2; 24 found; start..end, strand, type, name):
    415..507     +  CDS            lacI (fragment): lac repressor; lacI; The lac repressor binds to the lac operator to inhibit transcription in E. coli. This inhibition can be relieved by adding lactose or isopropyl-β-D-thiogalactopyranoside (IPTG).
    520..541     +  protein_bind   CAP binding site: CAP binding activates transcription in the presence of cAMP. E. coli catabolite activator protein
    556..586     +  promoter       lac promoter: promoter for the E. coli lac operon
    594..610     +  protein_bind   lac operator: The lac repressor binds to the lac operator to inhibit transcription in E. coli. This inhibition can be relieved by adding lactose or isopropyl-β-D-thiogalactopyranoside (IPTG). lac repressor encoded by lacI
    674..814     -  repeat_region  AAV2 ITR: inverted terminal repeat of adeno-associated virus serotype 2 inverted
    922..938     +  polyA_signal   bGH poly(A) signal (fragment): bovine growth hormone polyadenylation signal
   1029..1077    -  polyA_signal   HSV TK poly(A) signal: herpes simplex virus thymidine kinase polyadenylation signal (Cole and Stacy, 1985)
   1179..2342    -  CDS            Adarb1 (fragment): RED1_RAT - Also known as Red1. Experimental evidence at protein level: Swiss-Prot protein existence level 1. Catalyzes the hydrolytic deamination of adenosine to inosine in double-stranded RNA (dsRNA) referred to as A-to-I RNA editing. This may affect gene expression and function in a number of ways that include mRNA translation by changing codons and hence the amino acid sequence of proteins; pre-mRNA splicing by altering splice site recognition sequences; RNA stability by changing sequences involved in nuclease recognition; genetic stability in the case of RNA virus genomes by changing seque
   2409..2759    -  CDS            CAPSD_BPMS2 (fragment): Experimental evidence at protein level: Swiss-Prot protein existence level 1. Acts as a translational repressor of viral replicase synthesis late in infection. This latter function is the result of capsid protein interaction with an RNA hairpin which contains the replicase ribosome-binding site. From Escherichia phage MS2 (Bacteriophage MS2).
   2955..3158    -  promoter       CMV promoter: human cytomegalovirus (CMV) immediate early promoter
   3159..3538    -  enhancer       CMV enhancer: human cytomegalovirus immediate early enhancer
   3556..3577    +  protein_bind   attB2 (fragment): mutant version of attB; recombination site for the Gateway® BP reaction BP Clonase™
   3589..3902    -  promoter       U6 promoter: RNA polymerase III promoter for mouse U6 snRNA (Das et al., 1988)
   3940..3986    -  misc_RNA       gRNA scaffold (fragment): guide RNA scaffold for the Streptococcus pyogenes CRISPR/Cas9 system
   3987..4061    -  misc_RNA       Cj gRNA scaffold: guide RNA scaffold for the Campylobacter jejuni CRISPR/Cas9 system (Kim et al., 2016)
   4071..4311    -  promoter       U6 promoter: RNA polymerase III promoter for human U6 snRNA
   4330..4470    +  repeat_region  AAV2 ITR: inverted terminal repeat of adeno-associated virus serotype 2 inverted
   4471..4493    +  CDS            lacZα (fragment): LacZα fragment of β-galactosidase; lacZ fragment
   4511..4668    +  CDS            lacZα (fragment): LacZα fragment of β-galactosidase; lacZ fragment
   4674..4773    -  misc_feature   bom (fragment): basis of mobility region from pBR322
   4875..4910    -  CDS            rop (fragment): Rop protein, which maintains plasmids at low copy number; rop
   5005..5109    +  promoter       AmpR promoter: bla
   5110..5925    +  CDS            KanR: aminoglycoside phosphotransferase; aph(3')-Ia; confers resistance to kanamycin in bacteria or G418 (Geneticin®) in eukaryotes
   6096..232     +  rep_origin     ori (across the origin): high-copy-number ColE1/pMB1/pBR322/pUC origin of replication
