[The description below was written by a language model from this plasmid's Addgene catalogue record and pLannotate feature annotations shown in this document.]
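Description:
MCP-ADAR2-DD(E488Q, N496F) is an AAV transfer plasmid for mammalian expression, built on a custom AAV backbone and propagated in E. coli through a high-copy ColE1/pUC-type origin with kanamycin selection (KanR driven by the AmpR promoter). Two AAV2 inverted terminal repeats flank the payload, so the intervening DNA can be packaged into recombinant AAV particles or expressed directly after transfection. Leftover lac regulatory, lacZα, bom and rop fragments lie outside the ITRs and are backbone remnants. The catalogue lists a total size of about 7.5 kb, whereas the sequenced record behind the feature table is 6,452 nt, so the stated sizes appear to be approximate.

Between the ITRs, the CMV enhancer and promoter drive a fusion of the bacteriophage MS2 coat protein (MCP) to the deaminase domain of human ADAR2, followed by polyadenylation sequences (an HSV TK poly(A) signal and a short bGH fragment). The annotation tool matches the deaminase to the rat Adarb1 homologue, but the record gives the species as human. The deaminase carries the E488Q and N496F substitutions, and the fusion includes a nuclear export signal, which is not separately annotated. MCP binds MS2 RNA hairpins, so the fusion can be recruited to a target transcript by a guide RNA bearing such hairpins, where the deaminase converts adenosine to inosine.

The table also shows human and mouse U6 Pol III promoters alongside sequences matched to gRNA scaffolds, suggesting guide RNA expression cassettes, though the record does not describe their contents. The construct comes from a study interrogating the ADAR2 deaminase domain to improve RNA editing activity and specificity.
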