Addgene plasmid #170139: MCP-ADAR2-DD(E488Q, N496F)
Purpose: AAV vector carrying the MCP-ADAR2-DD(E488Q, N496F) with a nuclear export signal
Depositing lab: Prashant Mali. Depositing organization: University of California, San Diego (UCSD). Publication: Comprehensive interrogation of the ADAR2 deaminase domain for engineering enhanced RNA editing activity and specificity. Katrekar D, Xiang Y, Palmer N, Saha A, Meluzzi D, Mali P. Elife. 2022 Jan 19;11. pii: 75555. doi: 10.7554/eLife.75555. PubMed 35044296.
Backbone
  Vector backbone: AAV
  Backbone manufacturer: Custom
  Backbone size w/o insert (bp): 6000
  Total vector size (bp): 7500
  Vector type: Mammalian Expression, AAV
Growth in bacteria
  Bacterial resistance: Kanamycin, 50 μg/mL
  Growth temperature: 37°C
  Growth strain: NEB Stable
  Copy number: Unknown
Gene/Insert
  Gene/Insert name: NES-MCP-ADAR2-DD(E488Q, N496F)
  Species: H. sapiens (human)
  Insert size (bp): 1662
  Promoter: CMV
  Cloning method: Gibson Cloning
  Sequencing primers: 5′ CMV_F
Terms and licenses: Academic/Nonprofit Terms; Industry Terms: Not Available to Industry
How to cite: MCP-ADAR2-DD(E488Q, N496F) was a gift from Prashant Mali (Addgene plasmid # 170139 ; http://n2t.net/addgene:170139 ; RRID:Addgene_170139)
