>Addgene plasmid #170139 | MCP-ADAR2-DD(E488Q, N496F) | depositor partial sequence | sequence record 330193 | CMV forward
ATGCTGCCACCATTGGAAAGGCTTACGCTGGGGAGCGACTACAAAGACGATGACGACAAGGGGAGCGGAT
CCGGCTCTATGGCGTCCAATTTCACTCAGTTTGTGCTGGTTGACAACGGCGGGACCGGGGACGTTACGGT
AGCCCCCTCAAACTTTGCCAACGGTATAGCGGAGTGGATAAGCAGCAATTCTAGGAGTCAAGCATACAAA
GTTACATGCAGCGTGCGCCAATCTAGCGCTCAGAATCGCAAGTACACCATTAAAGTAGAGGTCCCCAAGG
GAGCCTGGAGAAGCTATCTTAACATGGAGTTGACCATACCAATCTTCGCTACCAACTCTGACTGTGAACT
CATTGTGAAAGCCATGCAAGGTCTGCTCAAGGATGGTAACCCAATTCCGTCCGCTATCGCTGCCAACTCT
GGGATTTACGGGGGCAGTGGGAGCGGTGCAGGATCTGGTAGTCCAGCTGGGGGAGGAGCACCGGGTAGCG
GTGGGGGGTCTCAGCTGCACCTGCCCCAGGTTCTCGCAGACGCCGTATCCCGCCTTGTACTGGGCAAGTT
TGGTGATCTTACTGACAATTTTTCATCTCCTCATGCGAGGCGGAAAGTACTCGCAGGCGTCGTCATGACG
ACCGGAACTGACGTGAAAGACGCCAAAGTCATCTCTGTCTCCACGGGCACAAAGTGCATAAACGGGGAGT
ACATGAGCGACCGGGGGCTGGCACTGAATGATTGTCACGCTGAAATAATATCTAGGCGATCTCTGCTTAG
ATTTCTCTACACTCAACTCGAATTGTACCTTAACAACAAAGATGACCAGAAACGCAGTATATTTCAGAAA
TCAGAACGCGGCGGATTTCGACTTAAGGAAAACGTTCAGTTCCACTTGTATATCAGCACATCCCCTTGCG
GTGACGCCCGAATCTTTTCCCCGCACGAGCCGATATTGGAGGAGCCCGCGGACAGACATCCTAATAGGAA
GGCTAGAGGCCAACTTCGGACGAAGATTGAAAGTGGCGAGGGTACTATCCCGGTGCGGTCCTTCGCTAGT
ATTCAAACGTGGGACGGAGTCCTTCAAGGTGAACGGCTGTTGACAATGAGCTGCTCAGACAAAATCGCGC
GCTGGAATGTAGTGGGAATCCAAGGCAGCCTCTTGAGCATATTCGTAGAACCCATATATTTCTCATCCAT
TATTTTGGGCTCTCTGTATCATGGTGACCATCTGTCAAGGGCTATGTACCAACGAATTTCTAATATCGAG
GATCTTCCTCCACTCTATACACTCAATAAGCCTCTCTTGTCCGGGATATCAAACGCTGAGGCCCGCCAGC
CAGGGAAAGCTCCTAACTTCAGTGTTAACTGGACCGTTGGTGATTCTGCGATAGAGGTCATCAACGCCAC
GACAGGTAAGGATGAGCTCGGTAGAGCCTCACGCCTGTGTAAACACGCGTTGTATTGTAGATGGATGAGA
GTACATGGGAAGGTCCCATCTCACTTGCTCCGAAGCAAGATCACTAAGCCTAATGTGTATCATGAGTCAA
AACTCGCGGCTAAAGAATACCAGGCAGCCAAAGCTCGACTTTTTACAGCTTTTATTAAGGCAGGGCTCGG
GGCATGGGTCGAGAAGCCGACCGAGCAGGACCAATTCTCTCTGACGCCCTGA
